Addgene plasmid #16905: ZP37 Tbx5
Depositing lab: Randall Moon. Depositing organization: University of Washington.
Backbone
  Vector backbone: na
  Vector type: Bacterial Expression
Growth in bacteria
  Bacterial resistance: Ampicillin, 100 μg/mL
  Growth temperature: 37°C
  Growth strain: DH5alpha
  Copy number: High Copy
Gene/Insert
  Gene/Insert name: tbx5
  Species: D. rerio (zebrafish)
  Entrez Gene: tbx5a (a.k.a. hst, tbx5, tbx5.1)
  Cloning method: Restriction Enzyme
  Sequencing primers: 5′ na; 3′ T7
Terms and licenses: Academic/Nonprofit Terms; Industry Terms: Not Available to Industry
Depositor comments: Details unknown.
How to cite: ZP37 Tbx5 was a gift from Randall Moon (Addgene plasmid # 16905 ; http://n2t.net/addgene:16905 ; RRID:Addgene_16905)
