[The description below was written by a language model from this plasmid's Addgene catalogue record.]
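Description:
ZP37 Tbx5 is a bacterially propagated plasmid carrying a zebrafish (Danio rerio) tbx5 insert, corresponding to the gene now designated tbx5a (also known as hst, heartstrings, or tbx5.1). The record is sparse: the backbone is not named, the depositor states that details are unknown, and no feature table or insert size is provided. What is recorded is that the plasmid is catalogued as a bacterial expression type vector, confers ampicillin resistance, is maintained at high copy number in standard E. coli cloning strains, and that the insert was introduced by restriction enzyme cloning. The high-copy behaviour implies a relaxed-type bacterial origin of replication, but the specific origin is not stated.

The only hint about regulatory elements is that a T7 primer is listed for sequencing from the 3′ side of the insert, which suggests that a T7 promoter site flanks that end of the cloning region. The record does not state the promoter arrangement, the orientation of the insert, whether the clone contains the full coding sequence or a fragment, or whether any tags are present. Tbx5 encodes a T-box transcription factor best known for its roles in heart and pectoral fin (forelimb) development. A clone of this kind, with a phage promoter flanking the insert, would commonly serve as a template for in vitro transcription, for example to make riboprobes for in situ hybridization, but this intended use is an inference and is not confirmed by the record. Users should verify the insert boundaries and orientation by sequencing before relying on it.
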