>Addgene plasmid #16905 | ZP37 Tbx5 | addgene partial sequence | sequence record 22969 | T7 5'-TAATACGACTCACTATAGGG-3'
GTGTGATGGATATCTGCAGAATTCGGCTTTTGACACCAGACCAACTGGTAATGGTAGCGACCGGCGCTCA
GCTGGAATTCCCATTCATTTAATTTATTTATTAATTCTTAAAAAGCACAATGTTTGCTGCTTCATTTTAA
TGTGTTTTAATTTTAAAAAGATGCAATAAAAGAGCAGTCTTTATTCTAAGAGACATGTGTGATGTGTCCA
GTGCTCCTTTACCCCTGCTGTAATCCGCATCTGCATGTTAGCTGGCTTCGTTCCAGTCATGCATGATGCT
GACGCTGTGCACGGTGTGGTACTGATGCGGGGACAGTGTGCGCTGCAGCCCGTGAGCGTACAGATACTCG
TTTCCCTGCAGGCCGGCGCTGGGCGACTGGATCCCGCCGCTGGGGCTGCACTGATGGGACACGGAGCTCG
CGTACATGCCGTGCGCTTCCGGCATCTGCCTGGAGGCGAAGTGCGCAGAGAAATGATGCTGGTACGGTAG
ACGCTCCATCTGCGGGACGCTGTATGGGGGGACGCCCGGCCAGCTGATATCCTCCAGGCTGGGCACGGGT
TCAGGCGGCTGCGGGGCGCTGGCGTACATGCAGGCCTGGCGCTGGCTGGACTCGGGCCTGTAGGGGGCGC
CGCCACTCAGACCCAGAGACTGAGAGTAGCTTAGGGGCCGGTAGTAGTGGTCATCCTCACTGGAGGAACT
CTCCACATACGGCTTCTTATAGGGGTGTTCTCCTGCAGGACACTCGTCCTCCACTTTCCTCTTGATGCAG
TGGTAGTCCTGTGTGTGTTCGTGGTAGGAGCTGGACTGAGGCAGCAGGTCCTGAGATGTGCTGGAAACGC
TGTTCTCACAGGAATACTGTGAGCTTATGGCTCCAGTCGCTGGCAGANCCTGGACGTCTCCGCTGAACGG
GNT
